>Addgene plasmid #45329 | pCN-ACO2 | depositor full sequence | sequence record 63474 | pCN-ACO2 sequence 6972 bps
TCGCGCGTTTCGGTGATGACGGTGAAAACCTCTGACACATGCAGCTCCCGGAGACGGTCACAGCTTGTCT
GTAAGCGGATGCCGGGAGCAGACAAGCCCGTCAGGGCGCGTCAGCGGGTGTTGGCGGGTGTCGGGGCTGG
CTTAACTATGCGGCATCAGAGCAGATTGTACTGAGAGTGCACCATACCATAGCTTCAAAATGTTTCTACT
CCTTTTTTACTCTTCCAGATTTTCTCGGACTCCGCGCATCGCCGTACCACTTCAAAACACCCAAGCACAG
CATACTAAATTTCCCCTCTTTCTTCCTCTAGGGTGTCGTTAATTACCCGTACTAAAGGTTTGGAAAAGAA
AAAAGAGACCGCCTCGTTTCTTTTTCTTCGTCGAAAAAGGCAATAAAAATTTTTATCACGTTTCTTTTTC
TTGAAAATTTTTTTTTGATTTTTTTCTCTTTCGATGACCTCCCATTGATATTTAAGTTAATAAACGGTCT
TCAATTTCTCAAGTTTCAGTTTCATTTTTCTTGTTCTATTACAACTTTTTTTACTTCTTGCTCATTAGAA
AGAAAGCATAGCAATCTAATCTAAGTTTTGGATCTAAAATGGGCACCACTCTTGACGACACGGCTTACCG
ATACCGCACCAGTGTCCCGGGGGACGCCGAGGCCATCGAGGCACTGGATGGGTCCTTCACCACCGACACC
GTCTTCCGCGTCACCGCCACCGGGGACGGCTTCACCCTGCGGGAGGTGCCGGTGGACCCGCCCCTGACCA
AGGTGTTCCCCGACGACGAATCGGACGACGAATCGGACGACGGGGAGGACGGCGACCCTGACTCCCGGAC
GTTCGTCGCGTACGGGGACGACGGCGACCTGGCGGGCTTCGTGGTCGTCTCGTACTCCGGCTGGAACCGC
CGGCTGACCGTCGAGGACATCGAGGTCGCCCCGGAGCACCGGGGGCACGGGGTCGGGCGCGCGTTGATGG
GGCTCGCGACGGAGTTCGCCCGCGAGCTGGGCGCCGGGCACCTCTGGCTGGAGGTCACCAACGTCAACGC
ACCGGCGATCCACGCGTACCGGCGGATGGGGTTCACCCTCTGCGGCCTGGACACCGCCCTGTACGACGGC
ACCGCCTCGGACGGCGAGCAGGCGCTCTACATGAGCATGCCCTGCCCCTAAGTCGAGTCATGTAATTAGT
TATGTCACGCTTACATTCACGCCCTCCCCCCACATCCGCTCTAACCGAAAAGGAAGGAGTTAGACAACCT
GAAGTCTAGGTCCCTATTTATTTTTTTATAGTTATGTTAGTATTAAGAACGTTATTTATATTTCAAATTT
TTCTTTTTTTTCTGTACAGACGCGTGTACGCATGTAACATTATACTGAAAACCTTGCTTGAGAAGGTTTT
GGGACGCTCGAAGGCTTTAATTTGCGGCCGTATGCGGTGTGAAATACCGCACAGATGCGTAAGGAGAAAA
TACCGCATCAGGCGCCATTCGCCATTCAGGCTGCGCAACTGTTGGGAAGGGCGATCGGTGCGGGCCTCTT
CGCTATTACGCCAGCTGGCGAAAGGGGGATGTGCTGCAAGGCGATTAAGTTGGGTAACGCCAGGGTTTTC
CCAGTCACGACGTTGTAAAACGACGGCCAGTGAATTGAGAGCTCCTGCAGTGTCCCGTTTGTTTCAGTCC
TTTGTTATTATTTCTTGAATAATGGACTCTCACTTGGGAAAGGAAATACTTAAGAGTGGTATTCAAACAC
CTAGTTATATAGTGATTCCGGTTTTGTAATCGTCTACAATATAAGCAAAGTTTAGGGAATCTAGTTTCAT
TGTTCTTTTTTTTCTTTCTTAGTGTTCTTTATTTTGCCAATTTTTTTTCTTCTTCCCATTATGTGGCAGG
AAGGCTCAATTTTCATTTAGCAGAGCTAAGAACGAAATTACTGGGGGGACCCGCTTCGTTATCTCGCTTT
TCCCTTTTCCTTTTTCCTTCTGCGTAACTTTCTAACAGACTTCTTTTCCCTCGAGGAAAGATTTTGTGCG
TCGCTTCTCTCCAAAGTTGCTTTTTTCATTTTTTGTTCAGTTTTCGCAGTTCCAAGTGCTACGGGAATCG
TCTCTGCCAAATGTTTGTGTGTGTGCTACTGCGCAGATCGTTAGGGTGGAAAAGAAAGAAAATGCCCACT
GCCTTCTCCGAGAAAATCGTGTGAAAACCGTGAAAACCGAAATGGATCTTACCTTTTAGGCTCCTGCGTT
GCGCTCTATGCATCGGCCTGCCAATTAGAAATCCCTTCCATACTTTTTTTCTCTTAAATCTGGGAGGGTG
GCTACGCGGGTTCTTCTGCATTTGCTTTTTTCTATCAAAACCAAATATCAAATCTTGCGGTGCTTCCTGC
AGAGAAGTATCTCGAGGAATAGACATTGTGAGCCAACAGAAAAAAAGAGGGGGGGAGGCCAGAGACGATG
GTGGATGTGCGATGATCTCTGGCACCTTGTTAAGAATAGAACTGTAAGTGCTGTGGGAACTGCGCACAGT
CATGGTGCTGGGATATCTAATTTCGGGTCGGTGGCAGATCAGACCCACGTGGGTCTGATCTAAAGTAAAG
AGCAGACAATAACTTGATAGCCAGTGCTTTAGTTCCAGTCACACTGTTAAGCGGGTACCCATTGTATTTT
TACTTGCCTGGAGGATGTACGGTAAGTGTCAAGCAAATATTCTTGAGCAAAAAATTTGCATGAAAACGGA
TCCATCCTCTGTGAATTGACACATAACTGGAGTAGTAATTAGCTTTCTATGTGCAGACGGTGAGACCTGA
CGCCCATTAGTTAGACAATGTCGTATGGGCCCTCTGCACTATGGGGGGGGGACTATGTGACTATTTATTT
GCGTACAGTATTACATGTATATATTTCTTGTGCATGTGGTTCAAGCTGTGTTCTTTGAAAAATGTAACTT
AATAAGCTTCTATGGCCAAGTTGGTAAGGCGCCACACTAGTAATGTGGAGATCATCAGTTCAAATCTGGT
TGGAAGCATTTATTTTTTACTTTAAAAAAGCATGCCATTAATAATCCTACTATTGGTGAGAAAAGCATTC
GACTTTTTGGTTTTGATACTATCCAGGTTTGTAACACAGGATACTTTCGTACACACCCTTTTCGAATAAG
TTTTTTGCCCAACTACACAATCACCCGTACAATGCAGGGGATATCCAAACCATTAAGTAGTCATCATTTT
GAAAAAATAAAAGAAATCCAAATTTCCATCGGGATTTTTCTTCAGTTTCCTATCAACCTCTCATCTTTGA
TCTAACTAGTTCTTTACAAAAAGCTTTCCATTTCATATCTTCGGGAAAAGGGTTTCCTTTTAGGATGTGC
AAGAAACATCCATTGGCTCTTGACTAATACTAAGAATTCCAGTGTAAACAGTACCACCTTCCCATTGTCA
ATTGAAGTTGGAAATTAAGAAAAAATTGCGGTGGGAAATATTTGGCGATGACTAAACATTTATTGCAAGT
CCTACAAAATTTTTTTTTTCATAGCAAACTCACTATATATATTAACAACAATAACTTAACAAATAAAAAT
AACAAATAGAAGTAAAACGTCTATACTGAGCCGGACCTTGTCTTACATTACAACAAACTACAATTCGTAC
CCACTAGCATCTAGAACTAGTGGATCCCCCGGGCTGCAGGAATTCGATATCAAGCTTATCGATACCGTCG
ACCTCGAGAACACAACCCACAGCTACCACCATCAACAATATTTATATATATAACGTACACATAGAAATCA
CACAAACAGAGTATTTATTCTTAACTACATGAACTACCATCAGACCGTCTGGGCCACTATATAATGTGCC
ATTCATAAACGTGATCACTTTACGTAGCAGGCAACCCCAGGTGAAAATTTTTCAGCGAGCTGCCAGATTG
TCAGGTGAAAAACTGAAAAAAACTTCTGGGCGATGAGCTTGTGGCGGGAAATTAAGTATATAAAGCAGTT
AGTTTCTTCTGCTTCTTGTGGTTCTGGGTATTCTTGTAATATTTGGAAGAATAGAAAATCAAGACTACTG
CCTTTCTTTTCATATTATAGAGGAAGAAATACGCACGAACACGATATAGAGGTAAAGGTACCTTGCAGGC
ATGCAAGCTTGGCGTAATCATGGTCATAGCTGTTTCCTGTGTGAAATTGTTATCCGCTCACAATTCCACA
CAACATACGAGCCGGAAGCATAAAGTGTAAAGCCTGGGGTGCCTAATGAGTGAGCTAACTCACATTAATT
GCGTTGCGCTCACTGCCCGCTTTCCAGTCGGGAAACCTGTCGTGCCAGCTGCATTAATGAATCGGCCAAC
GCGCGGGGAGAGGCGGTTTGCGTATTGGGCGCTCTTCCGCTTCCTCGCTCACTGACTCGCTGCGCTCGGT
CGTTCGGCTGCGGCGAGCGGTATCAGCTCACTCAAAGGCGGTAATACGGTTATCCACAGAATCAGGGGAT
AACGCAGGAAAGAACATGTGAGCAAAAGGCCAGCAAAAGGCCAGGAACCGTAAAAAGGCCGCGTTGCTGG
CGTTTTTCCATAGGCTCCGCCCCCCTGACGAGCATCACAAAAATCGACGCTCAAGTCAGAGGTGGCGAAA
CCCGACAGGACTATAAAGATACCAGGCGTTTCCCCCTGGAAGCTCCCTCGTGCGCTCTCCTGTTCCGACC
CTGCCGCTTACCGGATACCTGTCCGCCTTTCTCCCTTCGGGAAGCGTGGCGCTTTCTCATAGCTCACGCT
GTAGGTATCTCAGTTCGGTGTAGGTCGTTCGCTCCAAGCTGGGCTGTGTGCACGAACCCCCCGTTCAGCC
CGACCGCTGCGCCTTATCCGGTAACTATCGTCTTGAGTCCAACCCGGTAAGACACGACTTATCGCCACTG
GCAGCAGCCACTGGTAACAGGATTAGCAGAGCGAGGTATGTAGGCGGTGCTACAGAGTTCTTGAAGTGGT
GGCCTAACTACGGCTACACTAGAAGAACAGTATTTGGTATCTGCGCTCTGCTGAAGCCAGTTACCTTCGG
AAAAAGAGTTGGTAGCTCTTGATCCGGCAAACAAACCACCGCTGGTAGCGGTGGTTTTTTTGTTTGCAAG
CAGCAGATTACGCGCAGAAAAAAAGGATCTCAAGAAGATCCTTTGATCTTTTCTACGGGGTCTGACGCTC
AGTGGAACGAAAACTCACGTTAAGGGATTTTGGTCATGAGATTATCAAAAAGGATCTTCACCTAGATCCT
TTTAAATTAAAAATGAAGTTTTAAATCAATCTAAAGTATATATGAGTAAACTTGGTCTGACAGTTACCAA
TGCTTAATCAGTGAGGCACCTATCTCAGCGATCTGTCTATTTCGTTCATCCATAGTTGCCTGACTCCCCG
TCGTGTAGATAACTACGATACGGGAGGGCTTACCATCTGGCCCCAGTGCTGCAATGATACCGCGAGACCC
ACGCTCACCGGCTCCAGATTTATCAGCAATAAACCAGCCAGCCGGAAGGGCCGAGCGCAGAAGTGGTCCT
GCAACTTTATCCGCCTCCATCCAGTCTATTAATTGTTGCCGGGAAGCTAGAGTAAGTAGTTCGCCAGTTA
ATAGTTTGCGCAACGTTGTTGCCATTGCTACAGGCATCGTGGTGTCACGCTCGTCGTTTGGTATGGCTTC
ATTCAGCTCCGGTTCCCAACGATCAAGGCGAGTTACATGATCCCCCATGTTGTGCAAAAAAGCGGTTAGC
TCCTTCGGTCCTCCGATCGTTGTCAGAAGTAAGTTGGCCGCAGTGTTATCACTCATGGTTATGGCAGCAC
TGCATAATTCTCTTACTGTCATGCCATCCGTAAGATGCTTTTCTGTGACTGGTGAGTACTCAACCAAGTC
ATTCTGAGAATAGTGTATGCGGCGACCGAGTTGCTCTTGCCCGGCGTCAATACGGGATAATACCGCGCCA
CATAGCAGAACTTTAAAAGTGCTCATCATTGGAAAACGTTCTTCGGGGCGAAAACTCTCAAGGATCTTAC
CGCTGTTGAGATCCAGTTCGATGTAACCCACTCGTGCACCCAACTGATCTTCAGCATCTTTTACTTTCAC
CAGCGTTTCTGGGTGAGCAAAAACAGGAAGGCAAAATGCCGCAAAAAAGGGAATAAGGGCGACACGGAAA
TGTTGAATACTCATACTCTTCCTTTTTCAATATTATTGAAGCATTTATCAGGGTTATTGTCTCATGAGCG
GATACATATTTGAATGTATTTAGAAAAATAAACAAATAGGGGTTCCGCGCACATTTCCCCGAAAAGTGCC
ACCTGACGTCGGGATCTCTAATGATGCAATTTTTGTTTTGTACACTAAGATTCTATTTCGGAACTCTTAC
CCATGTCATTATTTACTTTATTTTCATTATTGTAATTTTTTAAGCTTTTATTATGAATTATTTAAATACA
ATTCTTTTTGATCATGTGACAGACATCACTGAAAGATGTGCTCTGCGTTATTAGTCAGATTGAAATATAC
ATTTTCATGTAGATATGATGTTCTTACTTTAAATGTTGTTCCATTTGCTAGCTTAAATAGACGATATTAT
AAATTTAAGTATTCACTAAAAATCTGACCCATTAATGTTAGAATTAGTATTATTTTTTGTGATATTACAT
TTTTATATTTTGGATTTCAACCAATGCTCTGCGATATGATTCAACAGAATAATATGTACAAGCTACTTTA
ATTCATATATACTAATAGATTCACAGATCCAGTACGACTGCAAGAATTTACGTTTTGTTTGAAATGGTAG
TAGCTACACTAAATTAACAATGATCGATTAATCCACATCCACAGTGTGTAATCATCCTAATGAAAACAAG
AATAACTACAAAAATGAATATAAACTTTTTGCATGTTAGTCTGACGTCTAAGAAACCATTATTATCATGA
CATTAACCTATAAAAATAGGCGTATCACGAGGCCCTTTCGTC
Features (pLannotate 1.2.2; 17 found; start..end, strand, type, name):
    137..186     +  misc_feature   bom (fragment): basis of mobility region from pBR322
    188..585     +  promoter       TEF1 promoter: S. cerevisiae TEF1; promoter for EF-1α
    605..1169    +  CDS            NrsR (fragment): nourseothricin acetyltransferase; Streptomyces noursei nat1; confers resistance to nourseothricin
   1178..1425    +  terminator     CYC1 terminator: S. cerevisiae CYC1; transcription terminator for CYC1
   1431..1482    +  misc_feature   bom (fragment): basis of mobility region from pBR322
   1488..1645    -  CDS            lacZα (fragment): LacZα fragment of β-galactosidase; lacZ fragment
   2945..3017    +  ncRNA          tRNA: Accession: RF00005 - tRNA
   3650..3718    +  misc_feature   MCS (fragment): pBluescript multiple cloning site
   4124..4140    +  misc_feature   MCS (fragment): pUC18/19 multiple cloning site
   4177..4193    -  protein_bind   lac operator: The lac repressor binds to the lac operator to inhibit transcription in E. coli. This inhibition can be relieved by adding lactose or isopropyl-β-D-thiogalactopyranoside (IPTG). lac repressor encoded by lacI
   4201..4231    -  promoter       lac promoter: promoter for the E. coli lac operon
   4246..4267    -  protein_bind   CAP binding site: CAP binding activates transcription in the presence of cAMP. E. coli catabolite activator protein
   4280..4372    -  CDS            lacI (fragment): lac repressor; lacI; The lac repressor binds to the lac operator to inhibit transcription in E. coli. This inhibition can be relieved by adding lactose or isopropyl-β-D-thiogalactopyranoside (IPTG).
   4555..5143    -  rep_origin     ori: high-copy-number ColE1/pMB1/pBR322/pUC origin of replication
   5314..6174    -  CDS            AmpR: β-lactamase; bla; confers resistance to ampicillin, carbenicillin, and related antibiotics
   6175..6279    -  promoter       AmpR promoter: bla
   6972..35      +  CDS            rop (fragment) (across the origin): Rop protein, which maintains plasmids at low copy number; rop
