[The description below was written by a language model from this plasmid's Addgene catalogue record and pLannotate feature annotations shown in this document.]
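Description:
pCN-ACO2 is an empty expression backbone for the yeast Candida glabrata, built on the pBM16 vector and totalling 6,972 bp. In E. coli it is maintained as a high-copy plasmid through a ColE1/pUC-type origin and selected with ampicillin via the bla gene and its native promoter. Selection in yeast relies on a nourseothricin (NAT) resistance cassette, in which the Streptomyces noursei nat1 acetyltransferase coding region is driven by the S. cerevisiae TEF1 promoter and terminated by the CYC1 terminator. This dominant drug marker allows use in strains without auxotrophic mutations. Short remnants of pBR322 bom, rop, lacI and lacZα sequences, along with the lac promoter, operator and CAP site, are cloning-vector leftovers rather than functional payload.

The expression module is named for the ACO2 promoter. According to the record, an ACO2 promoter–GFP–terminator fragment was moved from pCU-ACO2-GFP into pBM16 using a complete SacI and partial Acc65I digest, the partial digest being needed because the promoter contains a natural Acc65I site. The automated annotation does not identify the ACO2 promoter, a GFP coding sequence or the associated terminator. It shows only pBluescript and pUC-type multiple cloning site fragments and a tRNA hit within a largely unannotated stretch, which fits the catalogue listing as an empty backbone, but the record does not say how or whether GFP was removed. Any yeast replication or centromere elements are likewise not annotated or stated. The plasmid belongs to a set of C. glabrata expression vectors and is meant to receive a gene of interest for ACO2 promoter-driven expression. The repository's sequencing found a single-nucleotide insertion within the TEF1 promoter region relative to the depositor's sequence, which the depositing laboratory reports has no functional effect.
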