Addgene plasmid #45329: pCN-ACO2
Purpose: (Empty Backbone)
Depositing lab: Brendan Cormack. Depositing organization: Johns Hopkins University and School of Medicine. Publication: Expression plasmids for use in Candida glabrata. Zordan RE, Ren Y, Pan SJ, Rotondo G, De Las Penas A, Iluore J, Cormack BP. G3 (Bethesda). 2013 Oct 3;3(10):1675-86. doi: 10.1534/g3.113.006908. PubMed 23934995.
Backbone
  Vector backbone: pBM16
  Backbone size (bp): 6972
  Modifications to backbone: SacI/Acc65I digest used to move ACO2pr-GFP-terminator fragment from pCU-ACO2-GFP to the pBM16 backbone. Note the ACO2 promoter naturally contains an Acc65I site, so a complete SacI/partial Acc65I digest was used to mobilize the fragment.
  Vector type: C. glabrata expression
  Selectable markers: nourseothricin (NAT)
Growth in bacteria
  Bacterial resistance: Ampicillin, 100 μg/mL
  Growth temperature: 37°C
  Growth strain: DH10B
  Copy number: High Copy
Terms and licenses: Academic/Nonprofit Terms; Industry Terms: Not Available to Industry
Depositor comments: Please note that Addgene's sequencing results found a single nucleotide insertion between bp# 427 and 428 when compared to the full plasmid sequence. According to the depositing laboratory, this insertion has no effect on the function of the plasmid.
How to cite: pCN-ACO2 was a gift from Brendan Cormack (Addgene plasmid # 45329 ; http://n2t.net/addgene:45329 ; RRID:Addgene_45329)
