>Addgene plasmid #45329 | pCN-ACO2 | addgene partial sequence | sequence record 66500 | pBluescriptSK
AGCTTATCGATACCGTCGACCTCGAGAACACAACCCACAGCTACCACCATCAACAATATTTATATATATA
ACGTACACATAGAAATCACACAAACAGAGTATTTATTCTTAACTACATGAACTACCATCAGACCGTCTGG
GCCACTATATAATGTGCCATTCATAAACGTGATCACTTTACGTAGCAGGCAACCCCAGGTGAAAATTTTT
CAGCGAGCTGCCAGATTGTCAGGTGAAAAACTGAAAAAAACTTCTGGGCGATGAGCTTGTGGCGGGAAAT
TAAGTATATAAAGCAGTTAGTTTCTTCTGCTTCTTGTGGTTCTGGGTATTCTTGTAATATTTGGAAGAAT
AGAAAATCAAGACTACTGCCTTTCTTTTCATATTATAGAGGAAGAAATACGCACGAACACGATATAGAGG
TAAAGGTACCTTGCAGGCATGCAAGCTTGGCGTAATCATGGTCATAGCTGTTTCCTGTGTGAAATTGTTA
TCCGCTCACAATTCCACACAACATACGAGCCGGAAGCATAAAGTGTAAAGCCTGGGGTGCCTAATGAGTG
AGCTAACTCACATTAATTGCGTTGCGCTCACTGCCCGCTTTCCAGTCGGGAAACCTGTCGTGCCAGCTGC
ATTAATGAATCGGCCAACGCGCGGGGAGAGGCGGTTTGCGTATTGGGCGCTCTTCCGCTTCCTCGCTCAC
TGACTCGCTGCGCTCGGTCGTTCGGCTGCGGCGAGCGGTATCAGCTCACTCAAAGGCGGTAATACGGTTA
TCCACAGAATCAGGGGATAACGCAGGAAAGAACATGTGAGCAAAAGGCCAGCAAAAGGCCAGGAACCGTA
AAAAGGCCGCGTTGCTGGCGTTTTTCCATAGGCTCCGCCCCCCTGACGAGCATCACAAAAATCGACGCTC
AAGTCAGAGGTG
