>Addgene plasmid #45329 | pCN-ACO2 | addgene partial sequence | sequence record 66527 | CYC1 5'-GCGTGAATGTAAGCGTGAC-3'
GGGCAGGGCATGCTCATGTAGAGCGCCTGCTCGCCGTCCGAGGCGGTGCCGTCGTACAGGGCGGTGTCCA
GGCCGCAGAGGGTGAACCCCATCCGCCGGTACGCGTGGATCGCCGGTGCGTTGACGTTGGTGACCTCCAG
CCAGAGGTGCCCGGCGCCCAGCTCGCGGGCGAACTCCGTCGCGAGCCCCATCAACGCGCGCCCGACCCCG
TGCCCCCGGTGCTCCGGGGCGACCTCGATGTCCTCGACGGTCAGCCGGCGGTTCCAGCCGGAGTACGAGA
CGACCACGAAGCCCGCCAGGTCGCCGTCGTCCCCGTACGCGACGAACGTCCGGGAGTCAGGGTCGCCGTC
CTCCCCGTCGTCCGATTCGTCGTCCGATTCGTCGTCGGGGAACACCTTGGTCAGGGGCGGGTCCACCGGC
ACCTCCCGCAGGGTGAAGCCGTCCCCGGTGGCGGTGACGCGGAAGACGGTGTCGGTGGTGAAGGACCCAT
CCAGTGCCTCGATGGCCTCGGCGTCCCCCGGGACACTGGTGCGGTATCGGTAAGCCGTGTCGTCAAGAGT
GGTGCCCATTTTAGATCCAAAACTTAGATTAGATTGCTATGCTTTCTTTCTAATGAGCAAGAAGTAAAAA
AAGTTGTAATAGAACAAGAAAAATGAAACTGAAACTTGAGAAATTGAAGACCGTTTATTAACTTAAATAT
CAATGGGAGGTCATCGAAAGAGAAAAAAATCAAAAAAAAAATTTTCAAGAAAAAGAAACGTGATAAAAA
